Addgene plasmid #212541: pTwist-SARS-CoV-2 Spike-deltaC18 S247R (AGG)
Purpose: Encodes SARS-CoV-2 spike S247R for pseudovirus production
Depositing lab: Alejandro Balazs. Depositing organization: Massachusetts General Hospital. Publication: Ongoing evolution of SARS-CoV-2 drives escape from mRNA vaccine-induced humoral immunity. Roederer AL, Cao Y, Denis KS, Sheehan ML, Li CJ, Lam EC, Gregory DJ, Poznansky MC, Iafrate AJ, Canaday DH, Gravenstein S, Garcia-Beltran WF, Balazs AB. medRxiv [Preprint]. 2024 Mar 7:2024.03.05.24303815. doi: 10.1101/2024.03.05.24303815. PubMed 38496628.
Backbone
  Vector backbone: pTwist-CMV-BetaGlobin-WPRE-Neo
  Backbone manufacturer: Twist
  Vector type: Mammalian Expression
Growth in bacteria
  Bacterial resistance: Ampicillin, 100 μg/mL
  Growth temperature: 37°C
  Growth strain: DH5alpha
  Copy number: High Copy
Gene/Insert
  Gene/Insert name: SARS-CoV-2 Spike S247R
  Species: Severe acute respiratory syndrome coronavirus 2
  Mutation: S247R
  Entrez Gene: S (a.k.a. GU280_gp02, spike glycoprotein)
  Promoter: CAG
  Cloning method: Ligation Independent Cloning
Terms and licenses: Academic/Nonprofit Terms; Industry Terms: Not Available to Industry
Depositor comments: Please visit https://www.medrxiv.org/content/10.1101/2024.03.05.24303815v1 for medRxiv preprint.
How to cite: pTwist-SARS-CoV-2 Spike-deltaC18 S247R (AGG) was a gift from Alejandro Balazs (Addgene plasmid # 212541 ; http://n2t.net/addgene:212541 ; RRID:Addgene_212541)
