[The description below was written by a language model from this plasmid's Addgene catalogue record and pLannotate feature annotations shown in this document.]
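Description:
pTwist-SARS-CoV-2 Spike-deltaC18 S247R (AGG) is a mammalian expression plasmid built on the Twist pTwist-CMV-BetaGlobin-WPRE-Neo backbone. It supplies a mutant SARS-CoV-2 spike glycoprotein in trans for pseudovirus production. It is propagated in E. coli as a high-copy plasmid through a ColE1/pUC-type origin and is selected with ampicillin via the β-lactamase (AmpR) gene. A separate cassette, made up of the SV40 early promoter, neo (nptII) and the bGH polyadenylation signal, provides a marker of the type used for G418 selection in mammalian cells. Bacterial rrnG and T7 terminators and short 5' and 3' β-globin insulator elements flank the functional units, presumably to limit transcriptional read-through between them.

The payload is a spike open reading frame of about 3.8 kb carrying the S247R substitution. The "(AGG)" in the name presumably denotes the arginine codon used. "deltaC18" indicates deletion of the 18 C-terminal residues of the cytoplasmic tail, a truncation commonly used to improve spike incorporation into pseudotyped particles. The annotated CDS length is consistent with this truncation.

The catalogue lists the promoter as CAG, but the feature table and backbone name instead show a CMV enhancer and CMV promoter elements followed by a truncated human β-globin intron, so the two sources differ on this point. Downstream of the spike sequence, a WPRE is followed by an SV40 poly(A) region annotated on the opposite strand. The WPRE enhances transcript stability and expression.

The plasmid was deposited with a study of how SARS-CoV-2 evolution drives escape from mRNA vaccine-induced humoral immunity, where spike-pseudotyped viruses would be used to test the effect of individual mutations.
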