Features (pLannotate 1.2.2; 21 found; start..end, strand, type, name):
      1..3765    +  CDS            S: SPIKE_SARS2 - Experimental evidence at protein level: Swiss-Prot protein existence level 1. [Spike glycoprotein]: May down-regulate host tetherin (BST2) by lysosomal degradation, thereby counteracting its antiviral activity. From Severe acute respiratory syndrome coronavirus 2 (2019-nCoV) (SARS-CoV-2).
   3839..4427    +  misc_feature   WPRE: woodchuck hepatitis virus posttranscriptional regulatory element
   4480..4601    -  polyA_signal   SV40 poly(A) signal: SV40 polyadenylation signal
   4624..4693    -  CDS            large T antigen (fragment): large T antigen from SV40 (simian virus 40)
   4716..4762    +  terminator     T7 terminator: transcription terminator for bacteriophage T7 RNA polymerase
   4792..4928    +  terminator     rrnG terminator: transcription terminator from the E. coli ribosomal RNA rrnG operon (Albrechtsen et al., 1991)
   4973..5044    +  misc_feature   3' β-globin insulator: insulator downstream of the human β-globin locus (Farrell et al., 2002)
   5089..5285    +  promoter       SV40 promoter: SV40 early promoter
   5299..6090    +  CDS            neo: KKA2_KLEPN - Also known as kan, nptII. Experimental evidence at protein level: Swiss-Prot protein existence level 1. Resistance to kanamycin, neomycin, paromomycin, ribostamycin, butirosin and gentamicin B. From Klebsiella pneumoniae.
   6104..6328    +  polyA_signal   bGH poly(A) signal: bovine growth hormone polyadenylation signal
   6524..7112    -  rep_origin     ori: high-copy-number ColE1/pMB1/pBR322/pUC origin of replication
   7284..7348    -  CDS            bla(M) (fragment): β-lactamase lacking the signal sequence; bla(M); allows cytosolic expression of β-lactamase
   7858..8718    +  CDS            AmpR: β-lactamase; bla; confers resistance to ampicillin, carbenicillin, and related antibiotics
   8731..8867    +  terminator     rrnG terminator: transcription terminator from the E. coli ribosomal RNA rrnG operon (Albrechtsen et al., 1991)
   9019..9090    +  misc_feature   5' β-globin insulator: insulator upstream of the human β-globin locus (Farrell et al., 2002)
   9095..9141    -  terminator     T7 terminator: transcription terminator for bacteriophage T7 RNA polymerase
   9159..9207    -  polyA_signal   poly(A) signal: synthetic polyadenylation signal
   9288..9591    +  enhancer       CMV enhancer: human cytomegalovirus immediate early enhancer
   9664..9681    -  promoter       CMV promoter (fragment): human cytomegalovirus (CMV) immediate early promoter
   9744..9795    +  promoter       CMVd2 promoter: truncated human cytomegalovirus (CMV) immediate early promoter that yields moderately reduced expression relative to the full-length promoter
   9929..10404   +  intron         β-globin intron: internally truncated intron from human β-globin
>Addgene plasmid #212541 | pTwist-SARS-CoV-2 Spike-deltaC18 S247R (AGG) | addgene full sequence | sequence record 431561 | Addgene NGS Result
ATGTTTGTGTTCCTCGTTCTCCTGCCCCTCGTTTCTTCCCAATGCGTGAACCTCACAACTAGAACGCAGC
TCCCACCCGCTTACACGAACTCTTTTACTCGTGGAGTATACTATCCCGATAAAGTCTTTAGGTCCAGTGT
CCTTCATTCTACTCAAGACCTTTTCCTGCCATTCTTCTCAAATGTCACCTGGTTCCATGCTATCCACGTT
TCTGGCACCAACGGAACTAAACGATTTGATAATCCCGTCTTGCCATTTAACGATGGCGTATACTTTGCCT
CAACGGAGAAGTCCAACATTATCCGGGGATGGATATTTGGCACCACCCTGGACTCCAAGACACAGTCTCT
CCTCATTGTGAACAACGCCACCAATGTCGTCATCAAAGTCTGTGAATTTCAATTTTGTAACGATCCCTTT
CTCGGGGTTTATTATCATAAGAATAACAAGTCTTGGATGGAGTCAGAGTTCCGCGTTTACAGTTCCGCTA
ACAACTGTACTTTTGAGTACGTTTCCCAACCATTTCTCATGGATCTTGAAGGGAAGCAAGGCAACTTCAA
GAATCTCCGCGAATTTGTGTTTAAGAATATAGACGGCTACTTCAAAATTTATAGCAAGCATACCCCGATA
AATCTGGTTCGGGATCTCCCTCAAGGCTTCTCCGCGTTGGAACCCCTCGTGGACTTGCCGATTGGCATCA
ACATCACCCGGTTCCAAACCCTTCTTGCCCTTCATCGAAGGTACCTCACGCCTGGCGACAGTAGTAGTGG
TTGGACAGCGGGCGCAGCAGCCTACTATGTGGGATATTTGCAACCACGCACCTTTCTTCTCAAATATAAC
GAAAACGGAACAATTACCGATGCCGTAGACTGTGCCCTCGATCCCCTGTCCGAAACTAAATGCACACTCA
AGTCCTTCACAGTTGAGAAAGGCATATACCAAACCAGTAACTTCCGCGTCCAACCCACCGAATCCATTGT
TCGATTCCCTAACATCACCAATTTGTGTCCTTTCGGTGAAGTATTTAATGCCACTCGATTTGCATCAGTT
TATGCCTGGAATCGCAAGCGAATATCAAATTGTGTTGCAGATTATAGTGTCCTGTATAATAGCGCATCAT
TCAGCACTTTTAAGTGTTATGGGGTCAGCCCTACGAAATTGAATGACTTGTGTTTTACCAACGTTTACGC
AGATTCTTTCGTCATACGCGGCGACGAAGTCCGACAGATTGCACCGGGGCAAACCGGAAAGATAGCAGAC
TATAATTATAAGTTGCCGGATGACTTCACCGGCTGCGTTATAGCATGGAACTCCAATAATCTCGATTCAA
AAGTCGGCGGCAACTATAATTATCTTTACCGCCTGTTTCGCAAGTCAAATCTGAAGCCCTTTGAACGTGA
CATCTCCACCGAAATTTATCAAGCTGGCAGCACCCCATGTAATGGAGTGGAAGGGTTTAACTGTTATTTT
CCCCTTCAATCATACGGATTTCAACCAACAAATGGGGTGGGCTATCAACCATATCGGGTGGTAGTCTTGA
GCTTTGAGCTGCTCCACGCACCGGCTACAGTTTGCGGACCGAAGAAAAGCACTAACCTGGTGAAGAATAA
ATGTGTGAACTTCAACTTTAATGGGCTCACCGGAACAGGGGTGCTGACAGAATCAAACAAGAAATTTCTC
CCTTTTCAACAATTTGGTAGAGACATTGCCGATACCACAGATGCCGTCCGCGATCCGCAAACACTGGAAA
TCCTCGATATAACACCCTGTAGCTTCGGCGGGGTCAGCGTGATAACTCCCGGAACGAACACATCCAACCA
AGTGGCTGTCCTGTATCAAGATGTCAACTGTACCGAAGTCCCTGTGGCGATACACGCCGACCAACTGACA
CCCACCTGGAGAGTCTACTCAACAGGTTCCAATGTCTTTCAAACTAGAGCGGGTTGTCTCATTGGCGCTG
AGCATGTCAATAATTCATACGAATGTGATATTCCTATTGGGGCAGGAATCTGTGCGTCTTATCAAACTCA
AACGAACTCACCACGGCGCGCTCGCTCAGTAGCCAGCCAGTCCATAATCGCCTATACCATGAGTCTCGGG
GCTGAGAACTCCGTGGCTTATTCAAACAATTCCATCGCAATCCCAACTAACTTTACCATTAGCGTTACCA
CGGAAATCTTGCCCGTCAGCATGACTAAGACGAGCGTAGACTGTACGATGTATATCTGTGGGGATTCCAC
CGAGTGTAGCAACCTCTTGCTTCAATACGGGTCTTTCTGTACTCAACTCAACCGAGCATTGACCGGAATT
GCGGTCGAACAAGACAAGAATACCCAAGAGGTGTTCGCACAAGTAAAGCAAATATACAAAACGCCGCCAA
TCAAAGATTTTGGCGGGTTTAATTTTAGCCAAATACTGCCAGACCCATCTAAGCCTTCAAAACGCAGCTT
TATCGAGGATCTGCTGTTCAACAAAGTTACGTTGGCTGACGCGGGTTTCATTAAGCAGTATGGGGATTGT
TTGGGAGACATTGCGGCCCGCGACCTTATCTGTGCTCAAAAATTCAATGGGTTGACAGTTCTGCCCCCTC
TGCTCACTGATGAGATGATTGCACAGTATACATCAGCATTGTTGGCAGGAACCATTACATCCGGCTGGAC
TTTTGGCGCGGGTGCGGCCCTTCAAATACCTTTCGCTATGCAAATGGCTTACAGATTCAATGGGATTGGT
GTCACGCAAAATGTATTGTATGAAAATCAGAAGCTGATCGCTAATCAATTTAACAGCGCGATTGGCAAGA
TCCAAGATTCACTGTCAAGCACAGCGTCCGCCCTCGGCAAACTCCAAGATGTTGTGAATCAAAACGCCCA
GGCCCTGAATACCCTCGTGAAGCAACTGAGTTCTAACTTCGGCGCAATCTCCAGCGTCCTCAACGACATA
TTGTCCAGACTTGATAAGGTGGAAGCCGAGGTGCAAATTGATCGGCTCATCACAGGCAGGCTCCAGTCAC
TCCAAACTTATGTGACACAACAGTTGATCCGGGCTGCTGAGATACGAGCAAGCGCCAACCTGGCCGCCAC
TAAAATGTCAGAGTGCGTGCTCGGGCAGTCCAAACGGGTTGACTTTTGTGGCAAGGGCTATCACTTGATG
TCCTTCCCCCAATCCGCCCCACATGGAGTGGTCTTTCTCCACGTCACTTATGTCCCTGCTCAAGAGAAGA
ACTTTACGACAGCTCCAGCAATCTGTCACGATGGCAAAGCGCACTTTCCCAGGGAAGGCGTTTTCGTCAG
TAATGGCACGCATTGGTTTGTGACCCAAAGGAATTTCTATGAACCCCAAATCATAACCACTGACAATACA
TTTGTCTCAGGCAACTGTGATGTGGTCATTGGGATCGTGAACAACACGGTATATGATCCCCTGCAACCCG
AGTTGGATAGCTTCAAAGAGGAATTGGATAAATACTTTAAGAATCATACTTCACCCGATGTTGATCTCGG
GGACATATCAGGAATAAATGCAAGTGTCGTCAACATTCAGAAAGAGATTGATCGCCTTAATGAGGTCGCC
AAGAACTTGAATGAATCTTTGATCGACTTGCAAGAACTGGGCAAATACGAACAATATATTAAATGGCCCT
GGTACATTTGGTTGGGCTTTATCGCCGGACTTATAGCTATCGTTATGGTCACAATTATGTTGTGCTGTAT
GACTAGCTGTTGTTCCTGCTTGAAAGGATGTTGCAGTTGCGGATCTTGTTGTAAATAAAGGATCCTCTAG
AAGTTGTCTCCTCCTGCACTGACTGACTGATACAATCGATTTCTGGATCCGCAGGCCTAATCAACCTCTG
GATTACAAAATTTGTGAAAGATTGACTGGTATTCTTAACTATGTTGCTCCTTTTACGCTATGTGGATACG
CTGCTTTAATGCCTTTGTATCATGCTATTGCTTCCCGTATGGCTTTCATTTTCTCCTCCTTGTATAAATC
CTGGTTGCTGTCTCTTTATGAGGAGTTGTGGCCCGTTGTCAGGCAACGTGGCGTGGTGTGCACTGTGTTT
GCTGACGCAACCCCCACTGGTTGGGGCATTGCCACCACCTGTCAGCTCCTTTCCGGGACTTTCGCTTTCC
CCCTCCCTATTGCCACGGCGGAACTCATCGCCGCCTGCCTTGCCCGCTGCTGGACAGGGGCTCGGCTGTT
GGGCACTGACAATTCCGTGGTGTTGTCGGGGAAGCTGACGTCCTTTCCATGGCTGCTCGCCTGTGTTGCC
ACCTGGATTCTGCGCGGGACGTCCTTCTGCTACGTCCCTTCGGCCCTCAATCCAGCGGACCTTCCTTCCC
GCGGCCTGCTGCCGGCTCTGCGGCCTCTTCCGCGTCTTCGCCTTCGCCCTCAGACGAGTCGGATCTCCCT
TTGGGCCGCCTCCCCGCCTGTCTAGCTTGACTGACTGAGATACAGCGTACCTTCAGCTCACAGACATGAT
AAGATACATTGATGAGTTTGGACAAACCACAACTAGAATGCAGTGAAAAAAATGCTTTATTTGTGAAATT
TGTGATGCTATTGCTTTATTTGTAACCATTATAAGCTGCAATAAACAAGTTAACAACAACAATTGCATTC
ATTTTATGTTTCAGGTTCAGGGGGAGGTGTGGGAGGTTTTTTAAAGCAAGTAAAACCTCTACAAATGTGG
TATTGGCCCATCTCTATCGGTATCGTAGCATAACCCCTTGGGGCCTCTAAACGGGTCTTGAGGGGTTTTT
TGTGCCCCTCGGGCCGGATTGCTATCTACCGGCATTGGCGCAGAAAAAAATGCCTGATGCGACGCTGCGC
GTCTTATACTCCCACATATGCCAGATTCAGCAACGGATACGGCTTCCCCAACTTGCCCACTTCCATACGT
GTCCTCCTTACCAGAAATTTATCCTTAAGGTCGTCAGCTATCCTGCAGGCGATCTCTCGATTTCGATCAA
GACATTCCTTTAATGGTCTTTTCTGGACACCACTAGGGGTCAGAAGTAGTTCATCAAACTTTCTTCCCTC
CCTAATCTCATTGGTTACCTTGGGCTATCGAAACTTAATTAAGCGATCTGCATCTCAATTAGTCAGCAAC
CATAGTCCCGCCCCTAACTCCGCCCATCCCGCCCCTAACTCCGCCCAGTTCCGCCCATTCTCCGCCCCAT
CGCTGACTAATTTTTTTTATTTATGCAGAGGCCGAGGCCGCCTCGGCCTCTGAGCTATTCCAGAAGTAGT
GAGGAGGCTTTTTTGGAGGCCTAGGCTTTTGCAAAGGAGGTAGCCAACATGATTGAACAAGATGGATTGC
ACGCAGGTTCTCCCGCCGCTTGGGTGGAGAGGCTATTCGGCTATGACTGGGCACAACAGACAATCGGCTG
CTCTGATGCCGCCGTGTTCCGGCTGTCAGCGCAGGGGCGCCCGGTTCTTTTTGTCAAGACCGACCTGTCC
GGTGCCCTGAATGAACTCCAGGACGAGGCAGCGCGGCTATCGTGGCTGGCCACGACGGGCGTTCCTTGCG
CAGCTGTGCTCGACGTTGTCACTGAAGCGGGAAGGGACTGGCTGCTATTGGGCGAAGTGCCGGGGCAGGA
TCTCCTGTCATCTCACCTTGCTCCTGCCGAGAAAGTATCCATCATGGCTGATGCAATGCGGCGGCTGCAT
ACGCTTGATCCGGCTACCTGCCCATTCGACCACCAAGCGAAACATCGCATCGAGCGAGCACGTACTCGGA
TGGAAGCCGGTCTTGTCGATCAGGATGATCTGGACGAAGAGCATCAGGGGCTCGCGCCAGCCGAACTGTT
CGCCAGGCTCAAGGCGCGGATGCCCGACGGCGAGGATCTCGTCGTGACCCACGGCGATGCCTGCTTGCCG
AATATCATGGTGGAAAATGGCCGCTTTTCTGGATTCATCGACTGTGGCCGGCTGGGTGTGGCGGACCGCT
ATCAGGACATAGCGTTGGCTACCCGTGATATTGCTGAAGAGCTTGGCGGCGAATGGGCTGACCGCTTCCT
CGTGCTTTACGGTATCGCCGCTCCCGATTCGCAGCGCATCGCCTTCTATCGCCTTCTTGACGAGTTCTTC
TAGTATGTAAGCCCTGTGCCTTCTAGTTGCCAGCCATCTGTTGTTTGCCCCTCCCCCGTGCCTTCCTTGA
CCCTGGAAGGTGCCACTCCCACTGTCCTTTCCTAATAAAATGAGGAAATTGCATCGCATTGTCTGAGTAG
GTGTCATTCTATTCTGGGGGGTGGGGTGGGGCAGGACAGCAAGGGGGAGGATTGGGAAGACAATAGCAGG
CATGCTGGGGATGCGGTGGGCTCTATGGTTAATTAACCAGTCAAGTCAGCTACTTGGCGAGATCGACTTG
TCTGGGTTTCGACTACGCTCAGAATTGCGTCAGTCAAGTTCGATCTGGTCCTTGCTATTGCACCCGTTCT
CCGATTACGAGTTTCATTTAAATCATGTGAGCAAAAGGCCAGCAAAAGGCCAGGAACCGTAAAAAGGCCG
CGTTGCTGGCGTTTTTCCATAGGCTCCGCCCCCCTGACGAGCATCACAAAAATCGACGCTCAAGTCAGAG
GTGGCGAAACCCGACAGGACTATAAAGATACCAGGCGTTTCCCCCTGGAAGCTCCCTCGTGCGCTCTCCT
GTTCCGACCCTGCCGCTTACCGGATACCTGTCCGCCTTTCTCCCTTCGGGAAGCGTGGCGCTTTCTCATA
GCTCACGCTGTAGGTATCTCAGTTCGGTGTAGGTCGTTCGCTCCAAGCTGGGCTGTGTGCACGAACCCCC
CGTTCAGCCCGACCGCTGCGCCTTATCCGGTAACTATCGTCTTGAGTCCAACCCGGTAAGACACGACTTA
TCGCCACTGGCAGCAGCCACTGGTAACAGGATTAGCAGAGCGAGGTATGTAGGCGGTGCTACAGAGTTCT
TGAAGTGGTGGCCTAACTACGGCTACACTAGAAGAACAGTATTTGGTATCTGCGCTCTGCTGAAGCCAGT
TACCTTCGGAAAAAGAGTTGGTAGCTCTTGATCCGGCAAACAAACCACCGCTGGTAGCGGTGGTTTTTTT
GTTTGCAAGCAGCAGATTACGCGCAGAAAAAAAGGATCTCAAGAAGATCCTTTGATCTTTTCTACGGGGT
CTGACGCTCAGTGGAACGAAAACTCACGTTAAGGGATTTTGGTCATGAGATTATCAAAAAGGATCTTCAC
CTAGATCCTTTTAAATTAAAAATGAAGTTTTAAATCAATCTAAAGTATATATGAGTAAACTTGGTCTGAC
AGTTACCAATGCTTAATCAGTGAGGCACCTATCTCAGCGATCTGTCTATTTCGTTCATCCATAGTTGCAT
TTAAATTTCCGAACTCTCCAAGGCCCTCGTCGGAAAATCTTCAAACCTTTCGTCCGATCCATCTTGCAGG
CTACCTCTCGAACGAACTATCGCAAGTCTCTTGGCCGGCCTTGCGCCTTGGCTATTGCTTGGCAGCGCCT
ATCGCCAGGTATTACTCCAATCCCGAATATCCGAGATCGGGATCACCCGAGAGAAGTTCAACCTACATCC
TCAATCCCGATCTATCCGAGATCCGAGGAATATCGAAATCGGGGCGCGCCTGGTGTACCGAGAACGATCC
TCTCAGTGCGAGTCTCGACGATCCATATCGTTGCTTGGCAGTCAGCCAGTCGGAATCCAGCTTGGGACCC
AGGAAGTCCAATCGTCAGATATTGTACTCAAGCCTGGTCACGGCAGCGTACCGATCTGTTTAAACCTAGA
TATTGATAGTCTGATCGGTCAACGTATAATCGAGTCCTAGCTTTTGCAAACATCTATCAAGAGACAGGAT
CAGCAGGAGGCTTTCGCATGAGTATTCAACATTTCCGTGTCGCCCTTATTCCCTTTTTTGCGGCATTTTG
CCTTCCTGTTTTTGCTCACCCAGAAACGCTGGTGAAAGTAAAAGATGCTGAAGATCAGTTGGGTGCGCGA
GTGGGTTACATCGAACTGGATCTCAACAGCGGTAAGATCCTTGAGAGTTTTCGCCCCGAAGAACGCTTTC
CAATGATGAGCACTTTTAAAGTTCTGCTATGTGGCGCGGTATTATCCCGTATTGACGCCGGGCAAGAGCA
ACTCGGTCGCCGCATACACTATTCTCAGAATGACTTGGTTGAGTATTCACCAGTCACAGAAAAGCATCTT
ACGGATGGCATGACAGTAAGAGAATTATGCAGTGCTGCCATAACCATGAGTGATAACACTGCGGCCAACT
TACTTCTGACAACGATTGGAGGACCGAAGGAGCTAACCGCTTTTTTGCACAACATGGGGGATCATGTAAC
TCGCCTTGATCGTTGGGAACCGGAGCTGAATGAAGCCATACCAAACGACGAGCGTGACACCACGATGCCT
GTAGCAATGGCAACAACCTTGCGTAAACTATTAACTGGCGAACTACTTACTCTAGCTTCCCGGCAACAGT
TGATAGACTGGATGGAGGCGGATAAAGTTGCAGGACCACTTCTGCGCTCGGCCCTTCCGGCTGGCTGGTT
TATTGCTGATAAATCTGGAGCCGGTGAGCGTGGGTCTCGCGGTATCATTGCAGCACTGGGGCCAGATGGT
AAGCCCTCCCGTATCGTAGTTATCTACACGACGGGGAGTCAGGCAACTATGGATGAACGAAATAGACAGA
TCGCTGAGATAGGTGCCTCACTGATTAAGCATTGGTAACCGATTCTAGGTGCATTGGCGCAGAAAAAAAT
GCCTGATGCGACGCTGCGCGTCTTATACTCCCACATATGCCAGATTCAGCAACGGATACGGCTTCCCCAA
CTTGCCCACTTCCATACGTGTCCTCCTTACCAGAAATTTATCCTTAAGATCCCGAATCGTTTAAACTCGA
CTCTGGCTCTATCGAATCTCCGTCGTTTCGAGCTTACGCGAACAGCCGTGGCGCTCATTTGCTCGTCGGG
CATCGAATCTCGTCAGCTATCGTCAGCTTACCTTTTTGGCAGCGATCGCGGCTCCCGACATCTTGGACCA
TTAGCTCCACAGGTATCTTCTTCCCTCTAGTGGTCATAACAGCAGCTTCAGCTACCTCTCAATTCAAAAA
ACCCCTCAAGACCCGTTTAGAGGCCCCAAGGGGTTATGCTATCAATCGTTGCGTTACACACACAAAAAAC
CAACACACATCCATCTTCGATGGATAGCGATTTTATTATCTAACTGCTGATCGAGTGTAGCCAGATCTAG
TAATCAATTACGGGGTCATTAGTTCATAGCCCATATATGGAGTTCCGCGTTACATAACTTACGGTAAATG
GCCCGCCTGGCTGACCGCCCAACGACCCCCGCCCATTGACGTCAATAATGACGTATGTTCCCATAGTAAC
GCCAATAGGGACTTTCCATTGACGTCAATGGGTGGAGTATTTACGGTAAACTGCCCACTTGGCAGTACAT
CAAGTGTATCATATGCCAAGTACGCCCCCTATTGACGTCAATGACGGTAAATGGCCCGCCTGGCATTATG
CCCAGTACATGACCTTATGGGACTTTCCTACTTGGCAGTACATCTACGTATTAGTCATCGCTATTACCAT
GCTGATGCGGTTTTGGCAGTACATCAATGGGCGTGGATAGCGGTTTGACTCACGGGGATTTCCAAGTCTC
CACCCCATTGACGTCAATGGGAGTTTGTTTTGGCACCAAAATCAACGGGACTTTCCAAAATGTCGTAACA
ACTCCGCCCCATTGACGCAAATGGGCGGTAGGCGTGTACGGTGGGAGGTCTATATAAGCAGAGCTGGTTT
AGTGAACCGTCAGATCGCCTGGAGACGCCATCCACGCTGTTTTGACCTCCATAGAAGACACCGGGACCGA
TCCAGCCTCCCCTCGAAGCTTACATGTGGTACCGAGCTCGGATCCTGAGAACTTCAGGGTGAGTCTATGG
GACCCTTGATGTTTTCTTTCCCCTTCTTTTCTATGGTTAAGTTCATGTCATAGGAAGGGGAGAAGTAACA
GGGTACACATATTGACCAAATCAGGGTAATTTTGCATTTGTAATTTTAAAAAATGCTTTCTTCTTTTAAT
ATACTTTTTTGTTTATCTTATTTCTAATACTTTCCCTAATCTCTTTCTTTCAGGGCAATAATGATACAAT
GTATCATGCCTCTTTGCACCATTCTAAAGAATAACAGTGATAATTTCTGGGTTAAGGCAATAGCAATATT
TCTGCATATAAATATTTCTGCATATAAATTGTAACTGATGTAAGAGGTTTCATATTGCTAATAGCAGCTA
CAATCCAGCTACCATTCTGCTTTTATTTTATGGTTGGGATAAGGCTGGATTATTCTGAGTCCAAGCTAGG
CCCTTTTGCTAATCATGTTCATACCTCTTATCTTCCTCCCACAGCTCCTGGGCAACGTGCTGGTCTGTGT
GCTGGCCCATCACTTTGGCAAAGGCGGCCGCC
